>Addgene plasmid #35984 | pcDNA3.1-TAT-2-130-FLAG | depositor full sequence | sequence record 44486 | pcDNA3.1-TAT-2-130-FLAG sequence 5858 bps
GACGGATCGGGAGATCTCCCGATCCCCTATGGTGCACTCTCAGTACAATCTGCTCTGATGCCGCATAGTT
AAGCCAGTATCTGCTCCCTGCTTGTGTGTTGGAGGTCGCTGAGTAGTGCGCGAGCAAAATTTAAGCTACA
ACAAGGCAAGGCTTGACCGACAATTGCATGAAGAATCTGCTTAGGGTTAGGCGTTTTGCGCTGCTTCGCG
ATGTACGGGCCAGATATACGCGTTGACATTGATTATTGACTAGTTATTAATAGTAATCAATTACGGGGTC
ATTAGTTCATAGCCCATATATGGAGTTCCGCGTTACATAACTTACGGTAAATGGCCCGCCTGGCTGACCG
CCCAACGACCCCCGCCCATTGACGTCAATAATGACGTATGTTCCCATAGTAACGCCAATAGGGACTTTCC
ATTGACGTCAATGGGTGGAGTATTTACGGTAAACTGCCCACTTGGCAGTACATCAAGTGTATCATATGCC
AAGTACGCCCCCTATTGACGTCAATGACGGTAAATGGCCCGCCTGGCATTATGCCCAGTACATGACCTTA
TGGGACTTTCCTACTTGGCAGTACATCTACGTATTAGTCATCGCTATTACCATGGTGATGCGGTTTTGGC
AGTACATCAATGGGCGTGGATAGCGGTTTGACTCACGGGGATTTCCAAGTCTCCACCCCATTGACGTCAA
TGGGAGTTTGTTTTGGCACCAAAATCAACGGGACTTTCCAAAATGTCGTAACAACTCCGCCCCATTGACG
CAAATGGGCGGTAGGCGTGTACGGTGGGAGGTCTATATAAGCAGAGCTCTCTGGCTAACTAGAGAACCCA
CTGCTTACTGGCTTATCGAAATTAATACGACTCACTATAGGGAGACCCAAGCTGGCTAGTTAAGCTTACC
ATGGAGACACCCTTGAAGGCGCCAGAGAGCTCATTAAAGTCCTGCAACGAGCCCTTTTCACGCACTTCAG
AGCAGGATGTGGCCACTCAAGAATTGGCCAGACAAGGGGAGGAAATCCTCTCTCAGCTATACCGACCCCT
AGAAACATGCAATAACTCATGCTATTGTAAGCGATGCTGCTACCATTGTCAGATGTGTTTTCTAAACAAG
GGGCTCGGGATATGTTATGAACGAAAGGGCAGACGAAGAAGGACTCCAAAGAAAACTAAGACTCATCCGT
CTCCTACACCAGACAAATCGATATCCACAAGGACCGGGGACAGCCAGCCAACGAAGAAACAGAAGAAGAC
GGTGGAAGCAACGGTGGAGACAGATACTGGCCCTGGCCGAGACTACAAGGACGACGATGACAAGTAGACG
CAGTCTAGAGGGCCCGCGGTTCGAAGGTAAGCCTATCCCTAACCCTCTCCTCGGTCTCGATTCTACGCGT
ACCGGTCATCATCACCATCACCATTGAGTTTAAACCCGCTGATCAGCCTCGACTGTGCCTTCTAGTTGCC
AGCCATCTGTTGTTTGCCCCTCCCCCGTGCCTTCCTTGACCCTGGAAGGTGCCACTCCCACTGTCCTTTC
CTAATAAAATGAGGAAATTGCATCGCATTGTCTGAGTAGGTGTCATTCTATTCTGGGGGGTGGGGTGGGG
CAGGACAGCAAGGGGGAGGATTGGGAAGACAATAGCAGGCATGCTGGGGATGCGGTGGGCTCTATGGCTT
CTGAGGCGGAAAGAACCAGCTGGGGCTCTAGGGGGTATCCCC
[124 nt withheld, positions 1723-1846]
C
[91 nt withheld, positions 1848-1938]
A
[49 nt withheld, positions 1940-1988]
CCTTTGACGTTGGAGTCCACGTTCTTT
[37 nt withheld, positions 2016-2052]
ACCCTATCTCGGTCTATTCTTTTGATTTATAAGGGATTTTGCCGATTTCGGCCTATTGGTTAAAAAATGA
GCTGATTTAACAAAAATTTAACGCGAATTAATTCTGTGGAATGTGTGTCAGTTAGGGTGTGGAAAGTCCC
CAGGCTCCCCAGCAGGCAGAAGTATGCAAAGCATGCATCTCAATTAGTCAGCAACCAGGTGTGGAAAGTC
CCCAGGCTCCCCAGCAGGCAGAAGTATGCAAAGCATGCATCTCAATTAGTCAGCAACCATAGTCCCGCCC
CTAACTCCGCCCATCCCGCCCCTAACTCCGCCCAGTTCCGCCCATTCTCCGCCCCATGGCTGACTAATTT
TTTTTATTTATGCAGAGGCCGAGGCCGCCTCTGCCTCTGAGCTATTCCAGAAGTAGTGAGGAGGCTTTTT
TGGAGGCCTAGGCTTTTGCAAAAAGCTCCCGGGAGCTTGTATATCCATTTTCGGATCTGATCAAGAGACA
GGATGAGGATCGTTTCGCATGATTGAACAAGATGGATTGCACGCAGGTTCTCCGGCCGCTTGGGTGGAGA
GGCTATTCGGCTATGACTGGGCACAACAGACAATCGGCTGCTCTGATGCCGCCGTGTTCCGGCTGTCAGC
GCAGGGGCGCCCGGTTCTTTTTGTCAAGACCGACCTGTCCGGTGCCCTGAATGAACTGCAGGACGAGGCA
GCGCGGCTATCGTGGCTGGCCACGACGGGCGTTCCTTGCGCAGCTGTGCTCGACGTTGTCACTGAAGCGG
GAAGGGACTGGCTGCTATTGGGCGAAGTGCCGGGGCAGGATCTCCTGTCATCTCACCTTGCTCCTGCCGA
GAAAGTATCCATCATGGCTGATGCAATGCGGCGGCTGCATACGCTTGATCCGGCTACCTGCCCATTCGAC
CACCAAGCGAAACATCGCATCGAGCGAGCACGTACTCGGATGGAAGCCGGTCTTGTCGATCAGGATGATC
TGGACGAAGAGCATCAGGGGCTCGCGCCAGCCGAACTGTTCGCCAGGCTCAAGGCGCGCATGCCCGACGG
CGAGGATCTCGTCGTGACCCATGGCGATGCCTGCTTGCCGAATATCATGGTGGAAAATGGCCGCTTTTCT
GGATTCATCGACTGTGGCCGGCTGGGTGTGGCGGACCGCTATCAGGACATAGCGTTGGCTACCCGTGATA
TTGCTGAAGAGCTTGGCGGCGAATGGGCTGACCGCTTCCTCGTGCTTTACGGTATCGCCGCTCCCGATTC
GCAGCGCATCGCCTTCTATCGCCTTCTTGACGAGTTCTTCTGAGCGGGACTCTGGGGTTCGCGAAATGAC
CGACCAAGCGACGCCCAACCTGCCATCACGAGATTTCGATTCCACCGCCGCCTTCTATGAAAGGTTGGGC
TTCGGAATCGTTTTCCGGGACGCCGGCTGGATGATCCTCCAGCGCGGGGATCTCATGCTGGAGTTCTTCG
CCCACCCCAACTTGTTTATTGCAGCTTATAATGGTTACAAATAAAGCAATAGCATCACAAATTTCACAAA
TAAAGCATTTTTTTCACTGCATTCTAGTTGTGGTTTGTCCAAACTCATCAATGTATCTTATCATGTCTGT
ATACCGTCGACCTCTAGCTAGAGCTTGGCGTAATCATGGTCATAGCTGTTTCCTGTGTGAAATTGTTATC
CGCTCACAATTCCACACAACATACGAGCCGGAAGCATAAAGTGTAAAGCCTGGGGTGCCTAATGAGTGAG
CTAACTCACATTAATTGCGTTGCGCTCACTGCCCGCTTTCCAGTCGGGAAACCTGTCGTGCCAGCTGCAT
TAATGAATCGGCCAACGCGCGGGGAGAGGCGGTTTGCGTATTGGGCGCTCTTCCGCTTCCTCGCTCACTG
ACTCGCTGCGCTCGGTCGTTCGGCTGCGGCGAGCGGTATCAGCTCACTCAAAGGCGGTAATACGGTTATC
CACAGAATCAGGGGATAACGCAGGAAAGAACATGTGAGCAAAAGGCCAGCAAAAGGCCAGGAACCGTAAA
AAGGCCGCGTTGCTGGCGTTTTTCCATAGGCTCCGCCCCCCTGACGAGCATCACAAAAATCGACGCTCAA
GTCAGAGGTGGCGAAACCCGACAGGACTATAAAGATACCAGGCGTTTCCCCCTGGAAGCTCCCTCGTGCG
CTCTCCTGTTCCGACCCTGCCGCTTACCGGATACCTGTCCGCCTTTCTCCCTTCGGGAAGCGTGGCGCTT
TCTCATAGCTCACGCTGTAGGTATCTCAGTTCGGTGTAGGTCGTTCGCTCCAAGCTGGGCTGTGTGCACG
AACCCCCCGTTCAGCCCGACCGCTGCGCCTTATCCGGTAACTATCGTCTTGAGTCCAACCCGGTAAGACA
CGACTTATCGCCACTGGCAGCAGCCACTGGTAACAGGATTAGCAGAGCGAGGTATGTAGGCGGTGCTACA
GAGTTCTTGAAGTGGTGGCCTAACTACGGCTACACTAGAAGAACAGTATTTGGTATCTGCGCTCTGCTGA
AGCCAGTTACCTTCGGAAAAAGAGTTGGTAGCTCTTGATCCGGCAAACAAACCACCGCTGGTAGCGGTGG
TTTTTTTGTTTGCAAGCAGCAGATTACGCGCAGAAAAAAAGGATCTCAAGAAGATCCTTTGATCTTTTCT
ACGGGGTCTGACGCTCAGTGGAACGAAAACTCACGTTAAGGGATTTTGGTCATGAGATTATCAAAAAGGA
TCTTCACCTAGATCCTTTTAAATTAAAAATGAAGTTTTAAATCAATCTAAAGTATATATGAGTAAACTTG
GTCTGACAGTTACCAATGCTTAATCAGTGAGGCACCTATCTCAGCGATCTGTCTATTTCGTTCATCCATA
GTTGCCTGACTCCCCGTCGTGTAGATAACTACGATACGGGAGGGCTTACCATCTGGCCCCAGTGCTGCAA
TGATACCGCGAGACCCACGCTCACCGGCTCCAGATTTATCAGCAATAAACCAGCCAGCCGGAAGGGCCGA
GCGCAGAAGTGGTCCTGCAACTTTATCCGCCTCCATCCAGTCTATTAATTGTTGCCGGGAAGCTAGAGTA
AGTAGTTCGCCAGTTAATAGTTTGCGCAACGTTGTTGCCATTGCTACAGGCATCGTGGTGTCACGCTCGT
CGTTTGGTATGGCTTCATTCAGCTCCGGTTCCCAACGATCAAGGCGAGTTACATGATCCCCCATGTTGTG
CAAAAAAGCGGTTAGCTCCTTCGGTCCTCCGATCGTTGTCAGAAGTAAGTTGGCCGCAGTGTTATCACTC
ATGGTTATGGCAGCACTGCATAATTCTCTTACTGTCATGCCATCCGTAAGATGCTTTTCTGTGACTGGTG
AGTACTCAACCAAGTCATTCTGAGAATAGTGTATGCGGCGACCGAGTTGCTCTTGCCCGGCGTCAATACG
GGATAATACCGCGCCACATAGCAGAACTTTAAAAGTGCTCATCATTGGAAAACGTTCTTCGGGGCGAAAA
CTCTCAAGGATCTTACCGCTGTTGAGATCCAGTTCGATGTAACCCACTCGTGCACCCAACTGATCTTCAG
CATCTTTTACTTTCACCAGCGTTTCTGGGTGAGCAAAAACAGGAAGGCAAAATGCCGCAAAAAAGGGAAT
AAGGGCGACACGGAAATGTTGAATACTCATACTCTTCCTTTTTCAATATTATTGAAGCATTTATCAGGGT
TATTGTCTCATGAGCGGATACATATTTGAATGTATTTAGAAAAATAAACAAATAGGGGTTCCGCGCACAT
TTCCCCGAAAAGTGCCACCTGACGTC
Features (pLannotate 1.2.2; 22 found; start..end, strand, type, name):
     28..80      -  misc_feature   bom (fragment): basis of mobility region from pBR322
    235..614     +  enhancer       CMV enhancer: human cytomegalovirus immediate early enhancer
    615..818     +  promoter       CMV promoter: human cytomegalovirus (CMV) immediate early promoter
    814..847     +  LTR            5' LTR (truncated) (fragment): truncated 5' long terminal repeat (LTR) from HIV-1
    863..881     +  promoter       T7 promoter: promoter for bacteriophage T7 RNA polymerase
    911..1300    +  CDS            tat: TAT_HV2RO - Experimental evidence at protein level: Swiss-Prot protein existence level 1. Extracellular circulating Tat can be endocytosed by surrounding uninfected cells via the binding to several surface receptors. Endosomal low pH allows Tat to cross the endosome membrane to enter the cytosol and eventually further translocate into the nucleus, thereby inducing severe cell dysfunctions ranging from cell activation to cell death. Through (By similarity). From Human immunodeficiency virus type 2 subtype A (isolate ROD) (HIV-2).
   1304..1324    +  CDS            FLAG (fragment): FLAG® epitope tag, followed by an enterokinase cleavage site
   1356..1397    +  CDS            V5 tag: epitope tag from simian virus 5
   1453..1677    +  polyA_signal   bGH poly(A) signal: bovine growth hormone polyadenylation signal
   1681..1702    +  promoter       SV40 promoter (fragment): SV40 enhancer and early promoter
   1723..2151    +  rep_origin     f1 ori (sequence partly withheld): f1 bacteriophage origin of replication; arrow indicates direction of (+) strand synthesis
   2165..2494    +  promoter       SV40 promoter: SV40 enhancer and early promoter
   2561..3352    +  CDS            neo: KKA2_KLEPN - Also known as kan, nptII. Experimental evidence at protein level: Swiss-Prot protein existence level 1. Resistance to kanamycin, neomycin, paromomycin, ribostamycin, butirosin and gentamicin B. From Klebsiella pneumoniae.
   3378..3536    +  CDS            ble (fragment): BLE_KLEPN - Experimental evidence at protein level: Swiss-Prot protein existence level 1. Binding protein with a strong affinity to the bleomycin family of antibiotics. Binds to CL990; an antimitotic-antibiotic compound. From Klebsiella pneumoniae.
   3531..3652    +  polyA_signal   SV40 poly(A) signal: SV40 polyadenylation signal
   3725..3741    -  protein_bind   lac operator: The lac repressor binds to the lac operator to inhibit transcription in E. coli. This inhibition can be relieved by adding lactose or isopropyl-β-D-thiogalactopyranoside (IPTG). lac repressor encoded by lacI
   3749..3779    -  promoter       lac promoter: promoter for the E. coli lac operon
   3794..3815    -  protein_bind   CAP binding site: CAP binding activates transcription in the presence of cAMP. E. coli catabolite activator protein
   3828..3920    -  CDS            lacI (fragment): lac repressor; lacI; The lac repressor binds to the lac operator to inhibit transcription in E. coli. This inhibition can be relieved by adding lactose or isopropyl-β-D-thiogalactopyranoside (IPTG).
   4103..4691    -  rep_origin     ori: high-copy-number ColE1/pMB1/pBR322/pUC origin of replication
   4862..5722    -  CDS            AmpR: β-lactamase; bla; confers resistance to ampicillin, carbenicillin, and related antibiotics
   5723..5827    -  promoter       AmpR promoter: bla
