[The description below was written by a language model from this plasmid's Addgene catalogue record and pLannotate feature annotations shown in this document.]
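Description:
pcDNA3.1-TAT-2-130-FLAG is a mammalian expression plasmid built on the Invitrogen pcDNA3.1 backbone. It carries the 130-amino-acid Tat transactivator of HIV-2 with a C-terminal FLAG epitope. The feature table matches the coding sequence to Tat from the HIV-2 subtype A ROD isolate, whereas the catalogue's Entrez gene link points to the HIV-1 tat entry. The record's own mutation note and the plasmid name both support an HIV-2 origin.

The insert was cloned between HindIII and XbaI, downstream of the human cytomegalovirus immediate-early enhancer and promoter, and transcripts are terminated by the bovine growth hormone polyadenylation signal. A T7 promoter lies between the CMV promoter and the insert, which allows in vitro transcription and provides a sequencing primer site. A V5 tag sequence is annotated downstream of the FLAG tag, but the record does not indicate whether it is in frame or translated. Several short annotated fragments (an HIV-1 LTR piece, a partial ble, lacI and bom segments) appear to be backbone remnants or incidental matches rather than functional parts.

In E. coli the plasmid replicates from a high-copy ColE1/pUC-type origin and is selected with ampicillin through the β-lactamase gene. An f1 origin permits single-stranded DNA production. For mammalian cells, an SV40 early promoter drives the neomycin phosphotransferase gene with an SV40 polyadenylation signal, so stable transfectants can be selected with G418.

The associated publication concerns a small-molecule inhibitor of Tat-dependent HIV transcription. This suggests the construct was used to express epitope-tagged HIV-2 Tat in cultured cells for detection, pulldown or transactivation studies, probably for comparison with HIV-1 Tat, although the record does not state the exact use.
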