Addgene plasmid #35984: pcDNA3.1-TAT-2-130-FLAG
Depositing lab: Susana Valente. Depositing organization: UF Scripps Biomedical Research. Publication: An Analog of the Natural Steroidal Alkaloid Cortistatin A Potently Suppresses Tat-Dependent HIV Transcription. Mousseau G, Clementz MA, Bakeman WN, Nagarsheth N, Cameron M, Shi J, Baran P, Fromentin R, Chomont N, Valente ST. Cell Host Microbe. 2012 Jul 19;12(1):97-108. 10.1016/j.chom.2012.05.016 PubMed 22817991.
Backbone
  Vector backbone: pcDNA3.1
  Backbone manufacturer: Invitrogen
  Backbone size w/o insert (bp): 5428
  Vector type: Mammalian Expression
  Selectable markers: Neomycin (select with G418)
Growth in bacteria
  Bacterial resistance: Ampicillin, 100 μg/mL
  Growth temperature: 37°C
  Growth strain: DH5alpha
  Copy number: Unknown
Gene/Insert
  Gene/Insert name: transactivating protein (alt name: tat; p14)
  Insert size (bp): 432
  Mutation: tat from HIV2 130 amino acids
  GenBank ID: 155871
  Entrez Gene: tat (a.k.a. HIV1gp5)
  Tag / fusion protein: Flag (C terminal on insert)
  Cloning method: Restriction Enzyme; 5′ cloning site HindIII (not destroyed); 3′ cloning site XbaI (not destroyed)
  Sequencing primers: 5′ T7 fwd; 3′ BGH rev
Terms and licenses: Academic/Nonprofit Terms; Industry Terms: Not Available to Industry
How to cite: pcDNA3.1-TAT-2-130-FLAG was a gift from Susana Valente (Addgene plasmid # 35984 ; http://n2t.net/addgene:35984 ; RRID:Addgene_35984)
