>Addgene plasmid #35984 | pcDNA3.1-TAT-2-130-FLAG | addgene partial sequence | sequence record 45223 | BGH-rev 5'-TAGAAGGCACAGTCGAGG-3'
AGGTGATGATGACCGGTACGCGTAGAATCGAGACCGAGGAGAGGGTTAGGGATAGGCTTACCTTCGAACC
GCGGGCCCTCTAGACTGCGTCTACTTGTCATCGTCGTCCTTGTAGTCTCGGCCAGGGCCAGTATCTGTCT
CCACCGTTGCTTCCACCGTCTTCTTCTGTTTCTTCGTTGGCTGGCTGTCCCCGGTCCTTGTGGATATCGA
TTTGTCTGGTGTAGGAGACGGATGAGTCTTAGTTTTCTTTGGAGTCCTTCTTCGTCTGCCCTTTCGTTCA
TAACATATCCCGAGCCCCTTGTTTAGAAAACACATCTGACAATGGTAGCAGCATCGCTTACAATAGCATG
AGTTATTGCATGTTTCTAGGGGTCGGTATAGCTGAGAGAGGATTTCCTCCCCTTGTCTGGCCAATTCTTG
AGTGGCCACATCCTGCTCTGAAGTGCGTGAAAAGGGCTCGTTGCAGGACTTTAATGAGCTCTCTGGCGCC
TTCAAGGGTGTCTCCATGGTAAGCTTAACTAGCCAGCTTGGGTCTCCCTATAGTGAGTCGTATTAATTTC
GATAAGCCAGTAAGCAGTGGGTTCTCTAGTTAGCCAGAGAGCTCTGCTTATATAGACCTCCCACCGTACA
CGCCTACCGCCCATTTGCGTCAATGGGGCGGAGTTGTTACGACATTTTGGAAAGTCCCGTTGATTTTGGT
GCCAAAACAAACTCCCATTGACGTCAATGGGGTGGAGACTTGGAAATCCCCGTGAGTCAAACCGCTATCC
ACGCCCATTGATGTACTGCCAAAACCGCATCACCATGGTAATAGCGATGACTAATACGTAGATGTACTGC
